>Addgene plasmid #143273 | TFORF1441 | addgene full sequence | sequence record 396129 | Addgene NGS Result
TTAATGTAGTCTTATGCAATACTCTTGTAGTCTTGCAACATGGTAACGATGAGTTAGCAACATGCCTTAC
AAGGAGAGAAAAAGCACCGTGCATGCCGATTGGTGGAAGTAAGGTGGTACGATCGTGCCTTATTAGGAAG
GCAACAGACGGGTCTGACATGGATTGGACGAACCACTGAATTGCCGCATTGCAGAGATATTGTATTTAAG
TGCCTAGCTCGATACATAAACGGGTCTCTCTGGTTAGACCAGATCTGAGCCTGGGAGCTCTCTGGCTAAC
TAGGGAACCCACTGCTTAAGCCTCAATAAAGCTTGCCTTGAGTGCTTCAAGTAGTGTGTGCCCGTCTGTT
GTGTGACTCTGGTAACTAGAGATCCCTCAGACCCTTTTAGTCAGTGTGGAAAATCTCTAGCAGTGGCGCC
CGAACAGGGACTTGAAAGCGAAAGGGAAACCAGAGGAGCTCTCTCGACGCAGGACTCGGCTTGCTGAAGC
GCGCACGGCAAGAGGCGAGGGGCGGCGACTGGTGAGTACGCCAAAAATTTTGACTAGCGGAGGCTAGAAG
GAGAGAGATGGGTGCGAGAGCGTCAGTATTAAGCGGGGGAGAATTAGATCGCGATGGGAAAAAATTCGGT
TAAGGCCAGGGGGAAAGAAAAAATATAAATTAAAACATATAGTATGGGCAAGCAGGGAGCTAGAACGATT
CGCAGTTAATCCTGGCCTGTTAGAAACATCAGAAGGCTGTAGACAAATACTGGGACAGCTACAACCATCC
CTTCAGACAGGATCAGAAGAACTTAGATCATTATATAATACAGTAGCAACCCTCTATTGTGTGCATCAAA
GGATAGAGATAAAAGACACCAAGGAAGCTTTAGACAAGATAGAGGAAGAGCAAAACAAAAGTAAGACCAC
CGCACAGCAAGCGGCCGCTGATCTTCAGACCTGGAGGAGGAGATATGAGGGACAATTGGAGAAGTGAATT
ATATAAATATAAAGTAGTAAAAATTGAACCATTAGGAGTAGCACCCACCAAGGCAAAGAGAAGAGTGGTG
CAGAGAGAAAAAAGAGCAGTGGGAATAGGAGCTTTGTTCCTTGGGTTCTTGGGAGCAGCAGGAAGCACTA
TGGGCGCAGCGTCAATGACGCTGACGGTACAGGCCAGACAATTATTGTCTGGTATAGTGCAGCAGCAGAA
CAATTTGCTGAGGGCTATTGAGGCGCAACAGCATCTGTTGCAACTCACAGTCTGGGGCATCAAGCAGCTC
CAGGCAAGAATCCTGGCTGTGGAAAGATACCTAAAGGATCAACAGCTCCTGGGGATTTGGGGTTGCTCTG
GAAAACTCATTTGCACCACTGCTGTGCCTTGGAATGCTAGTTGGAGTAATAAATCTCTGGAACAGATTTG
GAATCACACGACCTGGATGGAGTGGGACAGAGAAATTAACAATTACACAAGCTTAATACACTCCTTAATT
GAAGAATCGCAAAACCAGCAAGAAAAGAATGAACAAGAATTATTGGAATTAGATAAATGGGCAAGTTTGT
GGAATTGGTTTAACATAACAAATTGGCTGTGGTATATAAAATTATTCATAATGATAGTAGGAGGCTTGGT
AGGTTTAAGAATAGTTTTTGCTGTACTTTCTATAGTGAATAGAGTTAGGCAGGGATATTCACCATTATCG
TTTCAGACCCACCTCCCAACCCCGAGGGGACCCATGCATTGCATCTCAATTAGTCAGCAACCAGGTGTGG
AAAGTCCCCAGGCTCCCCAGCAGGCAGAAGTATGCAAAGCATGCGTCTCAATTAGTCAGCAACCATAGTC
CCGCCCCTAACTCCGCCCATCCCGCCCCTAACTCCGCCCAGTTCCGCCCATTCTCCGCCCCATGGCTGAC
TAATTTTTTTTATTTATGCAGAGGCCGAGGCCGCCTCGGCCTCTGAGCTATTCCAGAAGTAGTGAGGAGG
CTTTTTTGGAGGCCTAGGCTTTTGCAAAAAGCTTTCTAGAGGTACCACCGGAGCTTACCATGACCGAGTA
CAAGCCCACGGTGCGCCTCGCCACCCGCGACGACGTCCCCAGGGCCGTACGCACCCTCGCCGCCGCGTTC
GCCGACTACCCCGCCACGCGCCACACCGTCGATCCGGACCGCCACATCGAGCGGGTCACCGAGCTGCAAG
AACTCTTCCTCACGCGCGTCGGGCTCGACATCGGCAAGGTGTGGGTCGCGGACGACGGCGCCGCCGTGGC
GGTCTGGACCACGCCGGAGAGCGTCGAAGCGGGGGCGGTGTTCGCCGAGATCGGCCCGCGCATGGCCGAG
TTGAGCGGTTCCCGGCTGGCCGCGCAGCAACAGATGGAAGGCCTCCTGGCGCCGCACCGGCCCAAGGAGC
CCGCGTGGTTCCTGGCCACCGTCGGCGTCTCGCCCGACCACCAGGGCAAGGGTCTGGGCAGCGCCGTCGT
GCTCCCCGGAGTGGAGGCGGCCGAGCGCGCCGGGGTGCCCGCCTTCCTGGAGACCTCCGCGCCCCGCAAC
CTCCCCTTCTACGAGCGGCTCGGCTTCACCGTCACCGCCGACGTCGAGGTGCCCGAAGGACCGCGCACCT
GGTGCATGACCCGCAAGCCCGGTGCCAGTTAACGAATTCTAGATCTTGAGACAAATGGCAGTATTCATCC
ACAATTTTAAAAGAAAAGGGGGGATTGGGGGGTACAGTGCAGGGGAAAGAATAGTAGACATAATAGCAAC
AGACATACAAACTAAAGAATTACAAAAACAAATTACAAAAATTCAAAATTTTCGGGTTTATTACAGGGAC
AGCAGAGATCCACTTTGGCGCCGGCTCGAGGCCTGCAGGTGCAAAGATGGATAAAGTTTTAAACAGAGAG
GAATCTTTGCAGCTAATGGACCTTCTAGGTCTTGAAAGGAGTGGGAATTGGCTCCGGTGCCCGTCAGTGG
GCAGAGCGCACATCGCCCACAGTCCCCGAGAAGTTGGGGGGAGGGGTCGGCAATTGAACCGGTGCCTAGA
GAAGGTGGCGCGGGGTAAACTGGGAAAGTGATGTCGTGTACTGGCTCCGCCTTTTTCCCGAGGGTGGGGG
AGAACCGTATATAAGTGCAGTAGTCGCCGTGAACGTTCTTTTTCGCAACGGGTTTGCCGCCAGAACACAG
GTAAGTGCCGTGTGTGGTTCCCGCGGGCCTGGCCTCTTTACGGGTTATGGCCCTTGCGTGCCTTGAATTA
CTTCCACCTGGCTGCAGTACGTGATTCTTGATCCCGAGCTTCGGGTTGGAAGTGGGTGGGAGAGTTCGAG
GCCTTGCGCTTAAGGAGCCCCTTCGCCTCGTGCTTGAGTTGAGGCCTGGCCTGGGCGCTGGGGCCGCCGC
GTGCGAATCTGGTGGCACCTTCGCGCCTGTCTCGCTGCTTTCGATAAGTCTCTAGCCATTTAAAATTTTT
GATGACCTGCTGCGACGCTTTTTTTCTGGCAAGATAGTCTTGTAAATGCGGGCCAAGATCTGCACACTGG
TATTTCGGTTTTTGGGGCCGCGGGCGGCGACGGGGCCCGTGCGTCCCAGCGCACATGTTCGGCGAGGCGG
GGCCTGCGAGCGCGGCCACCGAGAATCGGACGGGGGTAGTCTCAAGCTGGCCGGCCTGCTCTGGTGCCTG
GCCTCGCGCCGCCGTGTATCGCCCCGCCCTGGGCGGCAAGGCTGGCCCGGTCGGCACCAGTTGCGTGAGC
GGAAAGATGGCCGCTTCCCGGCCCTGCTGCAGGGAGCTCAAAATGGAGGACGCGGCGCTCGGGAGAGCGG
GCGGGTGAGTCACCCACACAAAGGAAAAGGGCCTTTCCGTCCTCAGCCGTCGCTTCATGTGACTCCACGG
AGTACCGGGCGCCGTCCAGGCACCTCGATTAGTTCTCGAGCTTTTGGAGTACGTCGTCTTTAGGTTGGGG
GGAGGGGTTTTATGCGATGGAGTTTCCCCACACTGAGTGGGTGGAGACTGAAGTTAGGCCAGCTTGGCAC
TTGATGTAATTCTCCTTGGAATTTGCCCTTTTTGAGTTTGGATCTTGGTTCATTCTCAAGCCTCAGACAG
TGGTTCAAAGTTTTTTTCTTCCATTTCAGGTGTCGTGAGGCTAGCACCGCCACCATGAAGGCGGCAGATG
AGCCTGCCTACCTGACAGTGGGAACCGATGTCAGTGCCAAGTACCGAGGTGCCTTCTGTGAGGCAAAGAT
TAAGACTGTGAAAAGGCTGGTGAAAGTTAAGGTACTCCTGAAACAGGATAATACCACACAATTGGTACAA
GATGACCAAGTAAAGGGTCCTTTAAGAGTTGGAGCTATTGTTGAAACAAGGACATCTGATGGATCTTTTC
AGGAAGCTATTATCAGCAAGTTGACAGATGCTAGTTGGTATACCGTGGTGTTTGATGATGGTGATGAGCG
AACATTGAGACGTACCTCACTTTGTCTGAAAGGAGAGAGACATTTTGCAGAGAGTGAGACACTTGACCAG
CTTCCATTAACAAATCCAGAGCATTTTGGAACTCCAGTAATTGCAAAGAAGACGAACAGAGGAAGGAGAT
CTTCTCTTCCTGTTACTGAAGATGAAAAGGAAGAAGAAAGCAGTGAAGAGGAAGATGAAGACAAGCGCCG
TCTCAATGATGAATTACTAGGAAAAGTTGTAAGTGTGGTGTCTGCAACGGAGAGGACTGAATGGTATCCT
GCTTTGGTAATATCTCCCAGCTGTAATGATGACATCACAGTGAAAAAGGATCAGTGTTTAGTTCGATCAT
TTATTGATTCTAAATTTTACTCTATAGCAAGAAAGGACATTAAGGAAGTAGACATTCTCAATCTACCGGA
ATCTGAGCTCTCCACTAAACCAGGGCTTCAGAAAGCAAGCATCTTCTTAAAAACTAGAGTTGTTCCTGAT
AATTGGAAAATGGATATAAGTGAAATCCTTGAGTCATCCAGTAGTGATGATGAAGATGGCCCAGCTGAAG
AAAATGATGAAGAGAAGGAAAAGGAGGCCAAAAAGACAGAAGAAGAGGTGCCTGAGGAAGAACTTGATCC
TGAAGAGAGGGACAACTTCCTCCAGCAGCTTTATAAGTTTATGGAAGACAGAGGTACTCCAATCAACAAA
CCACCTGTTTTGGGCTATAAAGATCTCAATCTCTTCAAACTCTTCAGACTGGTTTATCATCAGGGTGGAT
GTGACAATATTGATAGTGGTGCTGTATGGAAGCAAATTTATATGGACCTTGGCATTCCTATTTTGAATTC
AGCTGCTTCCTACAATGTAAAAACTGCTTATAGAAAGTATCTCTATGGTTTTGAGGAGTACTGCCGTTCG
GCAAATATTCAGTTCAGAACTGTTCATCACCATGAACCAAAAGTAAAAGAGGAAAAAAAAGACTTAGAAG
AATCAATGGAAGAGGCTCTCAAATTAGATCAAGAAATGCCTTTAACAGAAGTGAAGAGTGAACCTGAGGA
AAATATCGATTCAAACAGTGAAAGTGAAAGAGAAGAGATAGAATTAAAATCTCCGAGGGGACGAAGGAGA
ATTGCTCGAGATGTAAATTCTATTAAAAAGGAAATTGAAGAAGAGAAAACAGAAGACAAATTAAAAGATA
ATGATACAGAAAATAAGGATGTAGATGATGACTATGAAACTGCAGAGAAAAAAGAAAATGAGCTACTACT
GGGGAGAAAAAATACACCAAAGCAAAAAGAGAAGAAAATTAAAAAACAGGAGGATTCTGACAAAGACTCA
GATGAAGAGGAAGAGAAAAGCCAAGAGAGGGAAGAAACTGAAAGCAAATGTGACTCTGAAGGAGAGGAAG
ATGAGGAAGACATGGAACCCTGCCTAACAGGAACCAAAGTGAAAGTAAAATATGGACGAGGGAAGACTCA
GAAAATTTATGAAGCCAGTATTAAAAGCACTGAAATTGATGACGGAGAAGTTTTATATTTGGTACATTAC
TATGGATGGAATGTCAGGTATGATGAGTGGGTGAAGGCTGACAGGATAATCTGGCCTTTGGACAAAGGTG
GACCAAAGAAAAAACAGAAGAAAAAAGCTAAAAATAAAGAAGATAGTGAAAAGGACGAAAAGAGAGATGA
GGAGAGGCAGAAGTCAAAACGGGGACGACCTCCTTTAAAATCAACCCTCTCATCAAACATGCCGTATGGC
TTATCTAAGACAGCAAACAGTGAAGGAAAATCAGACTCTTGTTCATCTGATAGTGAAACAGAAGATGCTT
TAGAAAAGAATTTAATAAATGAAGAACTTTCTCTTAAAGATGAACTAGAAAAAAATGAAAATTTGAATGA
TGATAAGCTAGATGAAGAAAATCCAAAGATTTCTGCACATATATTAAAAGAAAATGATAGGACTCAAATG
CAGCCTTTAGAAACCCTGAAGTTAGAAGTTGGAGAGAATGAACAAATAGTACAGATTTTTGGGAACAAAA
TGGAAAAAACAGAAGAAGTTAAGAAAGAAGCCGAAAAATCTCCAAAAGGAAAGGGAAGACGAAGCAAGAC
AAAAGATCTTTCTTTAGAAATTATAAAGATTTCATCATTTGGCCAGAATGAAGCAGGAAGTGAACCTCAT
ATAGAAGCTCATAGTCTTGAATTGTCTTCATTAGACAATAAAAACTTTTCTTCTGCTACAGAAGATGAAA
TTGACCAATGTGTGAAAGAAAAGAAGTTGAAACGGAAAATACTAGGACAATCATCGCCAGAGAAAAAAAT
AAGAATTGAGAATGGAATGGAAATGACAAATACTGTATCTCAAGAAAGGACCAGTGATTGTATTGGATCT
GAGGGAATGAAAAACTTAAATTTTGAACAGCACTTTGAAAGAGAAAATGAAGGAATGCCATCATTGATAG
CAGAGTCAAACCAATGCATCCAACAACTGACTAGTGAAAGATTTGATAGTCCAGCTGAAGAAACTGTAAA
TATTCCACTAAAAGAAGATGAGGATGCAATGCCTCTGATCGGGCCTGAAACCTTGGTTTGCCATGAAGTA
GATTTGGATGATTTGGATGAAAAGGATAAGACCAGCATTGAGGATGTAGCAGTTGAAAGCTCTGAGTCTA
ACTCTCTTGTTTCTATTCCACCTGCCCTACCTCCTGTAGTCCAACATAACTTTTCAGTAGCTTCACCACT
TACTCTTAGTCAAGATGAGTCTCGAAGCGTAAAAAGTGAGAGTGATATAACGATTGAAGTTGATAGTATT
GCTGAAGAATCTCAAGAAGGTCTCTGTGAGAGGGAATCGGCAAATGGATTTGAAACTAATGTTGCCTCTG
GTACCTGTAGTATAATTGTACAAGAGAGAGAGAGCAGAGAGAAGGGTCAGAAGAGGCCAAGTGATGGAAA
TAGTGGATTAATGGCAAAAAAGCAAAAGCGTACCCCAAAGCGAACAAGTGCTGCAGCCAAAAATGAAAAG
AATGGAACAGATGAATTAGATAATATGAACAGTACAGAGAGAATCTCATTTCTCCAAGAAAAACTACAGG
AAATCAGAAAATATTATATGTCTTTGAAGTCTGAAGTTGCAACCATAGACAGGAGGAGAAAAAGATTAAA
AAAGAAAGACAGGGAAGTGTCTCATGCGGGAGCCTCCATGTCATCTGCTTCATCAGACACTGGAATGAGT
CCCTCATCATCATCTCCCCCACAAAATGTACTTGCTGTAGAATGCAGGTAGTAATGAACTAGTCCGTAAC
TTGAAAGTATTTCGATTTCTTGGCTTTATATATCTTGTGGAAAGGACGAAACACAGGGCCTTGTCTGGCT
CCCACGCGTTAAGTCGACAATCAACCTCTGGATTACAAAATTTGTGAAAGATTGACTGGTATTCTTAACT
ATGTTGCTCCTTTTACGCTATGTGGATACGCTGCTTTAATGCCTTTGTATCATGCTATTGCTTCCCGTAT
GGCTTTCATTTTCTCCTCCTTGTATAAATCCTGGTTGCTGTCTCTTTATGAGGAGTTGTGGCCCGTTGTC
AGGCAACGTGGCGTGGTGTGCACTGTGTTTGCTGACGCAACCCCCACTGGTTGGGGCATTGCCACCACCT
GTCAGCTCCTTTCCGGGACTTTCGCTTTCCCCCTCCCTATTGCCACGGCGGAACTCATCGCCGCCTGCCT
TGCCCGCTGCTGGACAGGGGCTCGGCTGTTGGGCACTGACAATTCCGTGGTGTTGTCGGGGAAATCATCG
TCCTTTCCTTGGCTGCTCGCCTGTGTTGCCACCTGGATTCTGCGCGGGACGTCCTTCTGCTACGTCCCTT
CGGCCCTCAATCCAGCGGACCTTCCTTCCCGCGGCCTGCTGCCGGCTCTGCGGCCTCTTCCGCGTCTTCG
CCTTCGCCCTCAGACGAGTCGGATCTCCCTTTGGGCCGCCTCCCCGCGTCGACTTTAAGACCAATGACTT
ACAAGGCAGCTGTAGATCTTAGCCACTTTTTAAAAGAAAAGGGGGGACTGGAAGGGCTAATTCACTCCCA
ACGAAGACAAGATCTGCTTTTTGCTTGTACTGGGTCTCTCTGGTTAGACCAGATCTGAGCCTGGGAGCTC
TCTGGCTAACTAGGGAACCCACTGCTTAAGCCTCAATAAAGCTTGCCTTGAGTGCTTCAAGTAGTGTGTG
CCCGTCTGTTGTGTGACTCTGGTAACTAGAGATCCCTCAGACCCTTTTAGTCAGTGTGGAAAATCTCTAG
CAGTACGTATAGTAGTTCATGTCATCTTATTATTCAGTATTTATAACTTGCAAAGAAATGAATATCAGAG
AGTGAGAGGAACTTGTTTATTGCAGCTTATAATGGTTACAAATAAAGCAATAGCATCACAAATTTCACAA
ATAAAGCATTTTTTTCACTGCATTCTAGTTGTGGTTTGTCCAAACTCATCAATGTATCTTATCATGTCTG
GCTCTAGCTATCCCGCCCCTAACTCCGCCCATCCCGCCCCTAACTCCGCCCAGTTCCGCCCATTCTCCGC
CCCATGGCTGACTAATTTTTTTTATTTATGCAGAGGCCGAGGCCGCCTCGGCCTCTGAGCTATTCCAGAA
GTAGTGAGGAGGCTTTTTTGGAGGCCTAGGGACGTACCCAATTCGCCCTATAGTGAGTCGTATTACGCGC
GCTCACTGGCCGTCGTTTTACAACGTCGTGACTGGGAAAACCCTGGCGTTACCCAACTTAATCGCCTTGC
AGCACATCCCCCTTTCGCCAGCTGGCGTAATAGCGAAGAGGCCCGCACCGATCGCCCTTCCCAACAGTTG
CGCAGCCTGAATGGCGAATGGG
[124 nt withheld, positions 9263-9386]
C
[91 nt withheld, positions 9388-9478]
A
[49 nt withheld, positions 9480-9528]
CCTTTGACGTTGGAGTCCACGTTCTTT
[37 nt withheld, positions 9556-9592]
ACCCTATCTCGGTCTATTCTTTTGATTTATAAGGGATTTTGCCGATTTCGGCCTATTGGTTAAAAAATGA
GCTGATTTAACAAAAATTTAACGCGAATTTTAACAAAATATTAACGCTTACAATTTAGGTGGCACTTTTC
GGGGAAATGTGCGCGGAACCCCTATTTGTTTATTTTTCTAAATACATTCAAATATGTATCCGCTCATGAG
ACAATAACCCTGATAAATGCTTCAATAATATTGAAAAAGGAAGAGTATGAGTATTCAACATTTCCGTGTC
GCCCTTATTCCCTTTTTTGCGGCATTTTGCCTTCCTGTTTTTGCTCACCCAGAAACGCTGGTGAAAGTAA
AAGATGCTGAAGATCAGTTGGGTGCACGAGTGGGTTACATCGAACTGGATCTCAACAGCGGTAAGATCCT
TGAGAGTTTTCGCCCCGAAGAACGTTTTCCAATGATGAGCACTTTTAAAGTTCTGCTATGTGGCGCGGTA
TTATCCCGTATTGACGCCGGGCAAGAGCAACTCGGTCGCCGCATACACTATTCTCAGAATGACTTGGTTG
AGTACTCACCAGTCACAGAAAAGCATCTTACGGATGGCATGACAGTAAGAGAATTATGCAGTGCTGCCAT
AACCATGAGTGATAACACTGCGGCCAACTTACTTCTGACAACGATCGGAGGACCGAAGGAGCTAACCGCT
TTTTTGCACAACATGGGGGATCATGTAACTCGCCTTGATCGTTGGGAACCGGAGCTGAATGAAGCCATAC
CAAACGACGAGCGTGACACCACGATGCCTGTAGCAATGGCAACAACGTTGCGCAAACTATTAACTGGCGA
ACTACTTACTCTAGCTTCCCGGCAACAATTAATAGACTGGATGGAGGCGGATAAAGTTGCAGGACCACTT
CTGCGCTCGGCCCTTCCGGCTGGCTGGTTTATTGCTGATAAATCTGGAGCCGGTGAGCGTGGGTCTCGCG
GTATCATTGCAGCACTGGGGCCAGATGGTAAGCCCTCCCGTATCGTAGTTATCTACACGACGGGGAGTCA
GGCAACTATGGATGAACGAAATAGACAGATCGCTGAGATAGGTGCCTCACTGATTAAGCATTGGTAACTG
TCAGACCAAGTTTACTCATATATACTTTAGATTGATTTAAAACTTCATTTTTAATTTAAAAGGATCTAGG
TGAAGATCCTTTTTGATAATCTCATGACCAAAATCCCTTAACGTGAGTTTTCGTTCCACTGAGCGTCAGA
CCCCGTAGAAAAGATCAAAGGATCTTCTTGAGATCCTTTTTTTCTGCGCGTAATCTGCTGCTTGCAAACA
AAAAAACCACCGCTACCAGCGGTGGTTTGTTTGCCGGATCAAGAGCTACCAACTCTTTTTCCGAAGGTAA
CTGGCTTCAGCAGAGCGCAGATACCAAATACTGTTCTTCTAGTGTAGCCGTAGTTAGGCCACCACTTCAA
GAACTCTGTAGCACCGCCTACATACCTCGCTCTGCTAATCCTGTTACCAGTGGCTGCTGCCAGTGGCGAT
AAGTCGTGTCTTACCGGGTTGGACTCAAGACGATAGTTACCGGATAAGGCGCAGCGGTCGGGCTGAACGG
GGGGTTCGTGCACACAGCCCAGCTTGGAGCGAACGACCTACACCGAACTGAGATACCTACAGCGTGAGCT
ATGAGAAAGCGCCACGCTTCCCGAAGGGAGAAAGGCGGACAGGTATCCGGTAAGCGGCAGGGTCGGAACA
GGAGAGCGCACGAGGGAGCTTCCAGGGGGAAACGCCTGGTATCTTTATAGTCCTGTCGGGTTTCGCCACC
TCTGACTTGAGCGTCGATTTTTGTGATGCTCGTCAGGGGGGCGGAGCCTATGGAAAAACGCCAGCAACGC
GGCCTTTTTACGGTTCCTGGCCTTTTGCTGGCCTTTTGCTCACATGTTCTTTCCTGCGTTATCCCCTGAT
TCTGTGGATAACCGTATTACCGCCTTTGAGTGAGCTGATACCGCTCGCCGCAGCCGAACGACCGAGCGCA
GCGAGTCAGTGAGCGAGGAAGCGGAAGAGCGCCCAATACGCAAACCGCCTCTCCCCGCGCGTTGGCCGAT
TCATTAATGCAGCTGGCACGACAGGTTTCCCGACTGGAAAGCGGGCAGTGAGCGCAACGCAATTAATGTG
AGTTAGCTCACTCATTAGGCACCCCAGGCTTTACACTTTATGCTTCCGGCTCGTATGTTGTGTGGAATTG
TGAGCGGATAACAATTTCACACAGGAAACAGCTATGACCATGATTACGCCAAGCGCGCAATTAACCCTCA
CTAAAGGGAACAAAAGCTGGAGCTGCAAGC
Features (pLannotate 1.2.2; 31 found; start..end, strand, type, name):
      5..231     +  promoter       RSV promoter: Rous sarcoma virus enhancer/promoter
    232..412     +  LTR            5' LTR (truncated): truncated 5' long terminal repeat (LTR) from HIV-1
    459..584     +  misc_feature   HIV-1 Ψ: packaging signal of human immunodeficiency virus type 1
    568..931     +  CDS            HIV-1 gag (fragment): gag protein from human immunodeficiency virus 1; gag
   1077..1310    +  misc_feature   RRE: The Rev response element (RRE) of HIV-1 allows for Rev-dependent mRNA export from the nucleus to the cytoplasm.
   1687..1713    +  CDS            Rev (fragment): human immunodeficiency virus 1 (HIV-1) Rev protein; rev; enhances nuclear export of unspliced and incompletely spliced viral mRNAs
   1720..1743    +  promoter       SV40 promoter (fragment): SV40 early promoter
   1744..1815    +  promoter       SV40 promoter (fragment): SV40 enhancer and early promoter
   1839..1974    +  rep_origin     SV40 ori: SV40 origin of replication
   2020..2616    +  CDS            PuroR (fragment): puromycin N-acetyltransferase; pac from Streptomyces; confers resistance to puromycin
   2665..2782    +  misc_feature   cPPT/CTS: central polypurine tract and central termination sequence of HIV-1
   2847..2913    +  CDS            small t antigen (fragment): SV40 (simian virus 40) small t antigen
   2920..4098    +  promoter       EF-1α promoter: strong constitutive promoter for human elongation factor EF-1α
   4115..7678    +  CDS            ARID4A (fragment): ARI4A_HUMAN - Also known as RBBP1, RBP1. Experimental evidence at protein level: Swiss-Prot protein existence level 1. DNA-binding protein which modulates activity of several transcription factors including RB1 (retinoblastoma-associated protein) and AR (androgen receptor) (By similarity). May function as part of an mSin3A repressor complex (PubMed:14581478). Has no intrinsic transcriptional activity (By similarity). Plays a role in the regulation of epigenetic modifications at the PWS/AS imprinting center near the SNRPN promoter, where it might function as part of a complex with RB1 and ARID4
   7694..7747    +  promoter       U6 promoter (fragment): RNA polymerase III promoter for human U6 snRNA
   7789..8377    +  misc_feature   WPRE: woodchuck hepatitis virus posttranscriptional regulatory element
   8428..8447    +  misc_feature   cPPT/CTS (fragment): central polypurine tract and central termination sequence of HIV-1
   8449..8682    +  LTR            3' LTR (ΔU3): self-inactivating 3' long terminal repeat (LTR) from HIV-1
   8760..8881    +  polyA_signal   SV40 poly(A) signal: SV40 polyadenylation signal
   8921..9056    +  rep_origin     SV40 ori: SV40 origin of replication
   9077..9095    -  promoter       T7 promoter: promoter for bacteriophage T7 RNA polymerase
   9103..9258    +  CDS            lacZα (fragment): LacZα fragment of β-galactosidase; lacZ fragment
   9263..9691    +  rep_origin     f1 ori (sequence partly withheld): f1 bacteriophage origin of replication; arrow indicates direction of (+) strand synthesis
   9744..9848    +  promoter       AmpR promoter: bla
   9849..10709   +  CDS            AmpR: β-lactamase; bla; confers resistance to ampicillin, carbenicillin, and related antibiotics
  10880..11468   +  rep_origin     ori: high-copy-number ColE1/pMB1/pBR322/pUC origin of replication
  11651..11743   +  CDS            lacI (fragment): lac repressor; lacI; The lac repressor binds to the lac operator to inhibit transcription in E. coli. This inhibition can be relieved by adding lactose or isopropyl-β-D-thiogalactopyranoside (IPTG).
  11756..11777   +  protein_bind   CAP binding site: CAP binding activates transcription in the presence of cAMP. E. coli catabolite activator protein
  11792..11822   +  promoter       lac promoter: promoter for the E. coli lac operon
  11826..11848   +  protein_bind   lac operator (fragment): The lac repressor binds to the lac operator to inhibit transcription in E. coli. This inhibition can be relieved by adding lactose or isopropyl-β-D-thiogalactopyranoside (IPTG). lac repressor encoded by lacI
  11891..11909   +  promoter       T3 promoter: promoter for bacteriophage T3 RNA polymerase
