[The description below was written by a language model from this plasmid's Addgene catalogue record and pLannotate feature annotations shown in this document.]
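Description:
TFORF1441 is a third-generation-style, self-inactivating lentiviral expression plasmid built on the pLX_TRC317 backbone from the Broad Institute Genetic Perturbation Platform. It carries the human ARID4A open reading frame and belongs to a barcoded transcription factor ORF collection. In bacteria it is maintained through a high-copy ColE1/pUC-type origin and selected with ampicillin via β-lactamase. An f1 origin and remnants of a lacZα/lac promoter cloning region, flanked by T7 and T3 promoters, also sit in the backbone. The depositor notes that the plasmid can recombine during propagation, which is common for LTR-containing vectors.

The viral genome is transcribed from an RSV promoter fused to a truncated HIV-1 5' LTR. Next come the Ψ packaging signal with a partial gag sequence, the RRE for Rev-dependent nuclear export, and a cPPT/CTS element that aids nuclear import of the reverse-transcribed genome. The genome ends in a ΔU3 3' LTR that inactivates LTR promoter activity after integration, with an SV40 poly(A) signal downstream. There are two expression units inside the genome. An SV40 early promoter drives puromycin N-acetyltransferase for selecting transduced mammalian cells. The EF-1α promoter drives ARID4A, a DNA-binding protein that modulates factors such as RB1 and is linked to mSin3A repressor complexes. A WPRE follows the ORF to enhance transcript stability and expression.

According to the record, each construct in the collection has a unique 24-bp barcode, although the feature table does not annotate it. The barcodes allow individual transcription factors to be identified in pooled overexpression screens, such as those for directed differentiation.
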