Addgene plasmid #143273: TFORF1441
Purpose: Lentiviral vector for overexpressing transcription factor ORFs with unique 24-bp barcodes. Barcodes facilitate identification of transcription factors in pooled screens.
Depositing lab: Feng Zhang. Depositing organization: Broad Institute. Publication: A transcription factor atlas of directed differentiation. Joung J, Ma S, Tay T, Geiger-Schuller KR, Kirchgatterer PC, Verdine VK, Guo B, Arias-Garcia MA, Allen WE, Singh A, Kuksenko O, Abudayyeh OO, Gootenberg JS, Fu Z, Macrae RK, Buenrostro JD, Regev A, Zhang F. Cell. 2023 Jan 5;186(1):209-229.e26. doi: 10.1016/j.cell.2022.11.026. PubMed 36608654.
Backbone
  Vector backbone: pLX_TRC317
  Backbone manufacturer: Broad Institute Genetic Perturbation Platform
  Backbone size w/o insert (bp): 8264
  Vector type: Mammalian Expression, Lentiviral
  Selectable markers: Puromycin
Growth in bacteria
  Bacterial resistance: Ampicillin, 100 μg/mL
  Growth temperature: 37°C
  Growth strain: NEB Stable
  Copy number: High Copy
Gene/Insert
  Gene/Insert name: ARID4A
  Species: H. sapiens (human)
  Insert size (bp): 3668
  Entrez Gene: ARID4A (a.k.a. RBBP-1, RBBP1, RBP-1, RBP1)
  Promoter: EF1a
  Cloning method: Unknown
  Sequencing primers: 5′ GGGTGGAGACTGAAGTTAGGCCAG; 3′ CACATAGCGTAAAAGGAGCAACATAG
Terms and licenses: Academic/Nonprofit Terms; Industry Terms: Not Available to Industry
Depositor comments: NM_023001,ENST00000348476,ENST00000431317 . The transcription factor ORF portion of this plasmid was synthesized by Genewiz. Please test multiple small colonies in case of plasmid recombination. To make this collection available in a timely manner, a portion of this collection was not fully sequenced by Addgene. If an Addgene verified full plasmid sequence is not available, please contact us prior to placing an order to request the full sequence.
How to cite: TFORF1441 was a gift from Feng Zhang (Addgene plasmid # 143273 ; http://n2t.net/addgene:143273 ; RRID:Addgene_143273)
