>Addgene plasmid #143273 | TFORF1441 | depositor partial sequence | sequence record 281957 | Insert
ACCGCCACCATGAAGGCGGCAGATGAGCCTGCCTACCTGACAGTGGGAACCGATGTCAGTGCCAAGTACC
GAGGTGCCTTCTGTGAGGCAAAGATTAAGACTGTGAAAAGGCTGGTGAAAGTTAAGGTACTCCTGAAACA
GGATAATACCACACAATTGGTACAAGATGACCAAGTAAAGGGTCCTTTAAGAGTTGGAGCTATTGTTGAA
ACAAGGACATCTGATGGATCTTTTCAGGAAGCTATTATCAGCAAGTTGACAGATGCTAGTTGGTATACCG
TGGTGTTTGATGATGGTGATGAGCGAACATTGAGACGTACCTCACTTTGTCTGAAAGGAGAGAGACATTT
TGCAGAGAGTGAGACACTTGACCAGCTTCCATTAACAAATCCAGAGCATTTTGGAACTCCAGTAATTGCA
AAGAAGACGAACAGAGGAAGGAGATCTTCTCTTCCTGTTACTGAAGATGAAAAGGAAGAAGAAAGCAGTG
AAGAGGAAGATGAAGACAAGCGCCGTCTCAATGATGAATTACTAGGAAAAGTTGTAAGTGTGGTGTCTGC
AACGGAGAGGACTGAATGGTATCCTGCTTTGGTAATATCTCCCAGCTGTAATGATGACATCACAGTGAAA
AAGGATCAGTGTTTAGTTCGATCATTTATTGATTCTAAATTTTACTCTATAGCAAGAAAGGACATTAAGG
AAGTAGACATTCTCAATCTACCGGAATCTGAGCTCTCCACTAAACCAGGGCTTCAGAAAGCAAGCATCTT
CTTAAAAACTAGAGTTGTTCCTGATAATTGGAAAATGGATATAAGTGAAATCCTTGAGTCATCCAGTAGT
GATGATGAAGATGGCCCAGCTGAAGAAAATGATGAAGAGAAGGAAAAGGAGGCCAAAAAGACAGAAGAAG
AGGTGCCTGAGGAAGAACTTGATCCTGAAGAGAGGGACAACTTCCTCCAGCAGCTTTATAAGTTTATGGA
AGACAGAGGTACTCCAATCAACAAACCACCTGTTTTGGGCTATAAAGATCTCAATCTCTTCAAACTCTTC
AGACTGGTTTATCATCAGGGTGGATGTGACAATATTGATAGTGGTGCTGTATGGAAGCAAATTTATATGG
ACCTTGGCATTCCTATTTTGAATTCAGCTGCTTCCTACAATGTAAAAACTGCTTATAGAAAGTATCTCTA
TGGTTTTGAGGAGTACTGCCGTTCGGCAAATATTCAGTTCAGAACTGTTCATCACCATGAACCAAAAGTA
AAAGAGGAAAAAAAAGACTTAGAAGAATCAATGGAAGAGGCTCTCAAATTAGATCAAGAAATGCCTTTAA
CAGAAGTGAAGAGTGAACCTGAGGAAAATATCGATTCAAACAGTGAAAGTGAAAGAGAAGAGATAGAATT
AAAATCTCCGAGGGGACGAAGGAGAATTGCTCGAGATGTAAATTCTATTAAAAAGGAAATTGAAGAAGAG
AAAACAGAAGACAAATTAAAAGATAATGATACAGAAAATAAGGATGTAGATGATGACTATGAAACTGCAG
AGAAAAAAGAAAATGAGCTACTACTGGGGAGAAAAAATACACCAAAGCAAAAAGAGAAGAAAATTAAAAA
ACAGGAGGATTCTGACAAAGACTCAGATGAAGAGGAAGAGAAAAGCCAAGAGAGGGAAGAAACTGAAAGC
AAATGTGACTCTGAAGGAGAGGAAGATGAGGAAGACATGGAACCCTGCCTAACAGGAACCAAAGTGAAAG
TAAAATATGGACGAGGGAAGACTCAGAAAATTTATGAAGCCAGTATTAAAAGCACTGAAATTGATGACGG
AGAAGTTTTATATTTGGTACATTACTATGGATGGAATGTCAGGTATGATGAGTGGGTGAAGGCTGACAGG
ATAATCTGGCCTTTGGACAAAGGTGGACCAAAGAAAAAACAGAAGAAAAAAGCTAAAAATAAAGAAGATA
GTGAAAAGGACGAAAAGAGAGATGAGGAGAGGCAGAAGTCAAAACGGGGACGACCTCCTTTAAAATCAAC
CCTCTCATCAAACATGCCGTATGGCTTATCTAAGACAGCAAACAGTGAAGGAAAATCAGACTCTTGTTCA
TCTGATAGTGAAACAGAAGATGCTTTAGAAAAGAATTTAATAAATGAAGAACTTTCTCTTAAAGATGAAC
TAGAAAAAAATGAAAATTTGAATGATGATAAGCTAGATGAAGAAAATCCAAAGATTTCTGCACATATATT
AAAAGAAAATGATAGGACTCAAATGCAGCCTTTAGAAACCCTGAAGTTAGAAGTTGGAGAGAATGAACAA
ATAGTACAGATTTTTGGGAACAAAATGGAAAAAACAGAAGAAGTTAAGAAAGAAGCCGAAAAATCTCCAA
AAGGAAAGGGAAGACGAAGCAAGACAAAAGATCTTTCTTTAGAAATTATAAAGATTTCATCATTTGGCCA
GAATGAAGCAGGAAGTGAACCTCATATAGAAGCTCATAGTCTTGAATTGTCTTCATTAGACAATAAAAAC
TTTTCTTCTGCTACAGAAGATGAAATTGACCAATGTGTGAAAGAAAAGAAGTTGAAACGGAAAATACTAG
GACAATCATCGCCAGAGAAAAAAATAAGAATTGAGAATGGAATGGAAATGACAAATACTGTATCTCAAGA
AAGGACCAGTGATTGTATTGGATCTGAGGGAATGAAAAACTTAAATTTTGAACAGCACTTTGAAAGAGAA
AATGAAGGAATGCCATCATTGATAGCAGAGTCAAACCAATGCATCCAACAACTGACTAGTGAAAGATTTG
ATAGTCCAGCTGAAGAAACTGTAAATATTCCACTAAAAGAAGATGAGGATGCAATGCCTCTGATCGGGCC
TGAAACCTTGGTTTGCCATGAAGTAGATTTGGATGATTTGGATGAAAAGGATAAGACCAGCATTGAGGAT
GTAGCAGTTGAAAGCTCTGAGTCTAACTCTCTTGTTTCTATTCCACCTGCCCTACCTCCTGTAGTCCAAC
ATAACTTTTCAGTAGCTTCACCACTTACTCTTAGTCAAGATGAGTCTCGAAGCGTAAAAAGTGAGAGTGA
TATAACGATTGAAGTTGATAGTATTGCTGAAGAATCTCAAGAAGGTCTCTGTGAGAGGGAATCGGCAAAT
GGATTTGAAACTAATGTTGCCTCTGGTACCTGTAGTATAATTGTACAAGAGAGAGAGAGCAGAGAGAAGG
GTCAGAAGAGGCCAAGTGATGGAAATAGTGGATTAATGGCAAAAAAGCAAAAGCGTACCCCAAAGCGAAC
AAGTGCTGCAGCCAAAAATGAAAAGAATGGAACAGATGAATTAGATAATATGAACAGTACAGAGAGAATC
TCATTTCTCCAAGAAAAACTACAGGAAATCAGAAAATATTATATGTCTTTGAAGTCTGAAGTTGCAACCA
TAGACAGGAGGAGAAAAAGATTAAAAAAGAAAGACAGGGAAGTGTCTCATGCGGGAGCCTCCATGTCATC
TGCTTCATCAGACACTGGAATGAGTCCCTCATCATCATCTCCCCCACAAAATGTACTTGCTGTAGAATGC
AGGTAGTAATGAACTAGTCCGTAACTTGAAAGTATTTCGATTTCTTGGCTTTATATATCTTGTGGAAAGG
ACGAAACACAGGGCCTTGTCTGGCTCCC
