>Addgene plasmid #143273 | TFORF1441 | depositor partial sequence | sequence record 281958 | Barcode
AACACAGGGCCTTGTCTGGCTCCC
